>Addgene plasmid #202093 | pCA_o-3 | addgene full sequence | sequence record 405403 | Addgene NGS Result
CTTTGCTCATGTTACCGATGCTATTCGGAAGAACGGCAACTAAGCTGCCGGGTTTGAAACACGGATGATC
TCGCGGAGGGTAGCATGTTGATTGTAACGATGACAGAGCGTTGCTGCCTGTGATCACCGCGGTTTCAAAA
TCGGCTCCGTCGATACTATGTTATACGCCAACTTTGAAAACAACTTTGAAAAAGCTGTTTTCTGGTATTT
AAGGTTTTAGAATGCAAGGAACAGTGAATTGGAGTTCGTCTTGTTATAATTAGCTTCTTGGGGTATCTTT
AAATACTGTAGAAAAGAGGAAGGAAATAATAAGTTCTGTTATGAGCCATATTCAACGGGAAACGTCTTGC
TCAAGGCCGCGATTAAATTCCAACATGGATGCTGATTTATATGGGTATAAATGGGCTCGCGATAATGTCG
GGCAATCAGGTGCGACAATCTACCGATTGTATGGGAAGCCCGATGCGCCAGAGTTGTTTCTGAAACATGG
CAAAGGTAGCGTTGCCAATGATGTTACAGATGAGATGGTCAGACTAAACTGGCTGACGGAATTTATGCCT
CTTCCGACCATCAAGCATTTTATCCGTACTCCTGATGATGCATGGTTACTCACCACTGCGATCCCAGGGA
AAACAGCATTCCAGGTATTAGAAGAATATCCTGATTCAGGTGAAAATATTGTTGATGCGCTGGCAGTGTT
CCTGCGCCGGTTGCATTCGATTCCTGTTTGTAATTGTCCTTTTAACAGCGATCGCGTATTTCGACTCGCT
CAGGCGCAATCACGAATGAATAACGGTTTGGTTGATGCGAGTGATTTTGATGACGAGCGTAATGGCTGGC
CTGTTGAACAAGTCTGGAAAGAAATGCATAAACTTTTGCCATTCTCACCGGATTCAGTCGTCACTCATGG
TGATTTCTCACTTGATAACCTTATTTTTGACGAGGGGAAATTAATAGGTTGTATTGATGTTGGACGAGTC
GGAATCGCAGACCGATACCAGGATCTTGCCATCCTATGGAACTGCCTCGGTGAGTTTTCTCCTTCATTAC
AGAAACGGCTTTTTCAAAAATATGGTATTGATAATCCTGATATGAATAAATTGCAGTTTCATTTGATGCT
CGATGAGTTTTTCTAATCACCTAGAATGCATGACCAAAATCCCTTAACGTGAGTTTTCGTTCCACTGAGC
GTCAGACCCCGTAGAAAAGATCAAAGGATCTTCTTGAGATCCTTTTTTTCTGCGCGTAATCTGCTGCTTG
CAAACAAAAAAACCACCGCTACCAGCGGTGGTTTGTTTGCCGGATCAAGAGCTACCAACTCTTTTTCCGA
AGGTAACTGGCTTCAGCAGAGCGCAGATACCAAATACTGTCCTTCTAGTGTAGCCGTAGTTAGGCCACCA
CTTCAAGAACTCTGTAGCACCGCCTACATACCTCGCTCTGCTAATCCTGTTACCAGTGGCTGCTGCCAGT
GGCGATAAGTCGTGTCTTACCGGGTTGGACTCAAGACGATAGTTACCGGATAAGGCGCAGCGGTCGGGCT
GAACGGGGGGTTCGTGCACACAGCCCAGCTTGGAGCGAACGACCTACACCGAACTGAGATACCTACAGCG
TGAGCTATGAGAAAGCGCCACGCTTCCCGAAGGGAGAAAGGCGGACAGGTATCCGGTAAGCGGCAGGGTC
GGAACAGGAGAGCGCACGAGGGAGCTTCCAGGGGGAAACGCCTGGTATCTTTATAGTCCTGTCGGGTTTC
GCCACCTCTGACTTGAGCGTCGATTTTTGTGATGCTCGTCAGGGGGGCGGAGCCTATGGAAAAACGCCAG
CAACGCGGCCTTTTTACGGTTCCTGGCCTTTTGCTGGCCTTTTGCTCACATGTTCTTTCCTGCGTTATCC
CCTGATTCTGTGGGTGGAAGGGCTCGGAGTTGTGGTAATCTATGTATCCTGGGGTGCTCTTCACTGTAGC
GTGAGACCGTGCTCACTAGTGTCACAGCTTGTCTGTAAGCGGATGCCGGGAGCAGACAAGCCCGTCAGGG
CGCGTCAGCGGGTGTTGGCGGGTGTCGGGGCTGGCTTAACTATGCGGCATCAGAGCAGATTGTACTGAGA
GTGCACCATATGCGGTGTGAAATACCGCACAGATGCGTAAGGAGAAAATACCGCATCAGGCGCCATTCGC
CATTCAGGCTGCGCAACTGTTGGGAAGGGCGATCGGTGCGGGCCTCTTCGCTATTACGCCAGCTGGCGAA
AGGGGGATGTGCTGCAAGGCGATTAAGTTGGGTAACGCCAGGGTTTTCCCAGTCACGACGTTGTAAAACG
ACGGCCAGTGAATTCGAGCTCGGTACCCGGGGATCCTCTAGAGTCGACCTGCAGGCATGCAAGCTTGGCG
TAATCATGGTCATAGCTGTTTCCTGTGTGAAATTGTTATCCGCTCACAATTCCACACAACATACGAGCCG
GAAGCATAAAGTGTAAAGCCTGGGGTGCCTAATGAGTGAGCTAACTCACATTAATTGCGTTGCGCTCACT
GCCCGCTTTCCAGTCGGGAAACCTGTCGTGCCAGCTGCGCTGTCAATGGTCTCACTCCTGTATGAAGAGC
TCGGAGACGAGACGAGACGAGACAGCCTGAGAATGGATGCGAGTAATGAGCTCGGCACAAAATCACCACT
CGATACAGGCAGCCCATCAGTCCGGGACGGCGTCAGCGGGAGAGCCGTTGTAAGGCGGCAGA
Features (pLannotate 1.2.2; 9 found; start..end, strand, type, name):
    321..1136    +  CDS            KanR: aminoglycoside phosphotransferase; aph(3')-Ia; confers resistance to kanamycin in bacteria or G418 (Geneticin®) in eukaryotes
   1224..1812    +  rep_origin     ori: high-copy-number ColE1/pMB1/pBR322/pUC origin of replication
   2061..2160    +  misc_feature   bom (fragment): basis of mobility region from pBR322
   2166..2323    -  CDS            lacZα (fragment): LacZα fragment of β-galactosidase; lacZ fragment
   2320..2376    +  misc_feature   MCS: pUC18/19 multiple cloning site
   2413..2429    -  protein_bind   lac operator: The lac repressor binds to the lac operator to inhibit transcription in E. coli. This inhibition can be relieved by adding lactose or isopropyl-β-D-thiogalactopyranoside (IPTG). lac repressor encoded by lacI
   2437..2467    -  promoter       lac promoter: promoter for the E. coli lac operon
   2482..2503    -  protein_bind   CAP binding site: CAP binding activates transcription in the presence of cAMP. E. coli catabolite activator protein
   2516..2558    -  CDS            lacI (fragment): lac repressor; lacI; The lac repressor binds to the lac operator to inhibit transcription in E. coli. This inhibition can be relieved by adding lactose or isopropyl-β-D-thiogalactopyranoside (IPTG).
