[The description below was written by a language model from this plasmid's Addgene catalogue record and pLannotate feature annotations shown in this document.]
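Description:
pCA_o-3 is a small (about 2.7 kb) empty receiver vector from the Universal Loop assembly toolkit, a recursive DNA fabrication system. It is catalogued as a synthetic biology backbone that accepts assemblies at the "odd" level, position 3. It carries no insert or gene of interest. The plasmid is propagated in E. coli from a high-copy ColE1/pUC-type origin of replication and is selected with kanamycin through an aph(3')-Ia aminoglycoside phosphotransferase (KanR) gene. A fragment of the pBR322 basis-of-mobility (bom) region is also annotated next to the origin. It is probably a remnant of the parental backbone, and the record gives it no stated role.

The functional cloning site is a lacZα screening cassette. It consists of a CAP binding site, the lac promoter and the lac operator driving a lacZα fragment, with a pUC18/19-type multiple cloning site annotated at the start of the coding region and a short residual lacI fragment upstream. In a suitable α-complementing host, the intact cassette gives blue colonies on indicator medium. When an assembled part or transcription unit replaces the cassette, complementation is lost and the colonies are white, so correct recombinants can be picked by blue/white screening.

In loop-type assembly schemes, odd- and even-level receivers are used alternately, so that constructs built at one level become the parts for the next. The feature table does not annotate the restriction sites or overhangs that define this vector's position. The record also does not state any elements for use in organisms other than E. coli.
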