Addgene plasmid #202093: pCA_o-3
Purpose: (Empty Backbone) Receiver cloning vector for odd-3 level constructs. Contains lacZ for blue/white screening.
Depositing lab: Christopher Dupont. Depositing organization: J. Craig Venter Institute (JCVI). Publication: Universal loop assembly: open, efficient and cross-kingdom DNA fabrication. Pollak B, Matute T, Nunez I, Cerda A, Lopez C, Vargas V, Kan A, Bielinski V, von Dassow P, Dupont CL, Federici F. Synth Biol (Oxf). 2020;5(1):ysaa001. doi: 10.1093/synbio/ysaa001. Epub 2020 Feb 5. PubMed 32161816.
Backbone
  Vector backbone: pCA_o-3
  Vector type: Synthetic Biology
  Selectable markers: lacZ
Growth in bacteria
  Bacterial resistance: Kanamycin, 50 μg/mL
  Growth temperature: 37°C
  Growth strain: DH5alpha
  Copy number: High Copy
Gene/Insert
  Gene/Insert name: None
  Mutation: None
How to cite: pCA_o-3 was a gift from Christopher Dupont (Addgene plasmid # 202093 ; http://n2t.net/addgene:202093 ; RRID:Addgene_202093)
